Addgene plasmid #8449: pUMVC
Purpose: (Empty Backbone) Packaging plasmid for producing MuLV retroviral particles. Use in conjunction with an envelope plasmid such as pCMV-VSV-G.
Depositing lab: Bob Weinberg. Depositing organization: Whitehead Institute for Biomedical Research. Publication: Lentivirus-delivered stable gene silencing by RNAi in primary cells. Stewart SA, Dykxhoorn DM, Palliser D, Mizuno H, Yu EY, An DS, Sabatini DM, Chen IS, Hahn WC, Sharp PA, Weinberg RA, Novina CD. RNA 2003 Apr;9(4):493-501. 10.1261/rna.2192803 PubMed 12649500.
Backbone
  Vector backbone: pUMVC
  Vector type: Mammalian Expression, Retroviral
Growth in bacteria
  Bacterial resistance: Kanamycin, 50 μg/mL
  Growth temperature: 37°C
  Growth strain: DH5alpha
  Copy number: Low Copy
Gene/Insert
  Gene/Insert name: None
  Cloning method: Restriction Enzyme
  Sequencing primers: 5′ CMV Forward
Terms and licenses: Academic/Nonprofit Terms; Industry Terms: Not Available to Industry
Depositor comments: Packaging plasmid for MuLV constructs, MuLV gag and pol (no envelope). The 293T cell line can be obtained from the Weinberg lab or GenHunter http://genhunter.com/products/aptag-3/index.html See pUMVC3-gag-pol for a map/sequence.
How to cite: pUMVC was a gift from Bob Weinberg (Addgene plasmid # 8449 ; http://n2t.net/addgene:8449 ; RRID:Addgene_8449)
