[The description below was written by a language model from this plasmid's Addgene catalogue record and pLannotate feature annotations shown in this document.]
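Description:
pUMVC is a mammalian expression plasmid that serves as the packaging component for producing Moloney murine leukemia virus (MuLV)-based retroviral particles. Although the repository lists it as an empty backbone with no insert, the sequenced 9.3 kb record carries a complete MuLV gag-pol open reading frame, consistent with the depositor's description of it as supplying gag and pol but no envelope. This coding region is driven by the human cytomegalovirus immediate early enhancer and promoter, followed by a modified CMV intron A that typically boosts expression, and it is terminated by a rabbit β-globin polyadenylation signal. The gag-pol frame retains the natural read-through stop codon, so that translation yields mostly Gag structural protein and a smaller proportion of the Gag-Pol polyprotein that provides protease, reverse transcriptase and integrase.

In bacteria the plasmid is maintained through a ColE1/pUC-type origin and selected with kanamycin via the aph(3')-Ia gene. The annotation describes this origin as high-copy, whereas the catalogue entry lists the plasmid as low copy. Short fragments of β-lactamase, a Tn903 transposition protein, rop, bom and an RSF origin are also annotated, and appear to be non-functional remnants of the vector's construction. No packaging signal or long terminal repeats are annotated, so the helper transcript itself should not be incorporated into virions. In use, pUMVC is co-transfected into producer cells such as 293T together with a retroviral transfer vector and a separate envelope plasmid, for example one expressing VSV-G, to generate replication-incompetent pseudotyped particles for gene delivery.
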