Features (pLannotate 1.2.2; 14 found; start..end, strand, type, name):
    117..705     -  rep_origin     ori: high-copy-number ColE1/pMB1/pBR322/pUC origin of replication
    877..948     -  CDS            bla(M) (fragment): β-lactamase lacking the signal sequence; bla(M); allows cytosolic expression of β-lactamase
    960..1106    -  CDS            TRA2_ECOLX (fragment): Protein predicted: Swiss-Prot protein existence level 4. Required for transposition of transposon Tn903. From Escherichia coli.
   1247..2062    -  CDS            KanR: aminoglycoside phosphotransferase; aph(3')-Ia; confers resistance to kanamycin in bacteria or G418 (Geneticin®) in eukaryotes
   2185..2272    -  promoter       AmpR promoter (fragment): bla
   2367..2402    +  CDS            rop (fragment): Rop protein, which maintains plasmids at low copy number; rop
   2504..2602    +  misc_feature   bom (fragment): basis of mobility region from pBR322
   2688..3067    +  enhancer       CMV enhancer: human cytomegalovirus immediate early enhancer
   3068..3271    +  promoter       CMV promoter: human cytomegalovirus (CMV) immediate early promoter
   3407..3676    +  intron         CMV intron: modified intron A from human cytomegalovirus
   3685..3717    -  misc_feature   MCS (fragment): pBluescript multiple cloning site
   3727..8943    +  CDS            gag-pol: Moloney murine leukemia virus Gag-Pol polyprotein; gag-pol; contains a read-through stop codon
   9087..9142    +  polyA_signal   β-globin poly(A) signal: rabbit β-globin polyadenylation signal (Gil and Proudfoot, 1987)
   9225..9289    -  rep_origin     RSF ori (fragment): Plasmids containing the RSF 1030 origin of replication can be propagated in E. coli cells that contain additional plasmids with compatible origins.
>Addgene plasmid #8449 | pUMVC | addgene full sequence | sequence record 272509 | Addgene NGS Result
CACTCAAAGGCGGTAATACGGTTATCCACAGAATCAGGGGATAACGCAGGAAAGAACATGTGAGCAAAAG
GCCAGCAAAAGGCCAGGAACCGTAAAAAGGCCGCGTTGCTGGCGTTTTTCCATAGGCTCCGCCCCCCTGA
CGAGCATCACAAAAATCGACGCTCAAGTCAGAGGTGGCGAAACCCGACAGGACTATAAAGATACCAGGCG
TTTCCCCCTGGAAGCTCCCTCGTGCGCTCTCCTGTTCCGACCCTGCCGCTTACCGGATACCTGTCCGCCT
TTCTCCCTTCGGGAAGCGTGGCGCTTTCTCATAGCTCACGCTGTAGGTATCTCAGTTCGGTGTAGGTCGT
TCGCTCCAAGCTGGGCTGTGTGCACGAACCCCCCGTTCAGCCCGACCGCTGCGCCTTATCCGGTAACTAT
CGTCTTGAGTCCAACCCGGTAAGACACGACTTATCGCCACTGGCAGCAGCCACTGGTAACAGGATTAGCA
GAGCGAGGTATGTAGGCGGTGCTACAGAGTTCTTGAAGTGGTGGCCTAACTACGGCTACACTAGAAGAAC
AGTATTTGGTATCTGCGCTCTGCTGAAGCCAGTTACCTTCGGAAAAAGAGTTGGTAGCTCTTGATCCGGC
AAACAAACCACCGCTGGTAGCGGTGGTTTTTTTGTTTGCAAGCAGCAGATTACGCGCAGAAAAAAAGGAT
CTCAAGAAGATCCTTTGATCTTTTCTACGGGGTCTGACGCTCAGTGGAACGAAAACTCACGTTAAGGGAT
TTTGGTCATGAGATTATCAAAAAGGATCTTCACCTAGATCCTTTTAAATTAAAAATGAAGTTTTAAATCA
ATCTAAAGTATATATGAGTAAACTTGGTCTGACAGTTACCAATGCTTAATCAGTGAGGCACCTATCTCAG
CGATCTGTCTATTTCGTTCATCCATAGTTGCCTGACTCGGGGGGGGGGGGCGCTGAGGTCTGCCTCGTGA
AGAAGGTGTTGCTGACTCATACCAGGCCTGAATCGCCCCATCATCCAGCCAGAAAGTGAGGGAGCCACGG
TTGATGAGAGCTTTGTTGTAGGTGGACCAGTTGGTGATTTTGAACTTTTGCTTTGCCACGGAACGGTCTG
CGTTGTCGGGAAGATGCGTGATCTGATCCTTCAACTCAGCAAAAGTTCGATTTATTCAACAAAGCCGCCG
TCCCGTCAAGTCAGCGTAATGCTCTGCCAGTGTTACAACCAATTAACCAATTCTGATTAGAAAAACTCAT
CGAGCATCAAATGAAACTGCAATTTATTCATATCAGGATTATCAATACCATATTTTTGAAAAAGCCGTTT
CTGTAATGAAGGAGAAAACTCACCGAGGCAGTTCCATAGGATGGCAAGATCCTGGTATCGGTCTGCGATT
CCGACTCGTCCAACATCAATACAACCTATTAATTTCCCCTCGTCAAAAATAAGGTTATCAAGTGAGAAAT
CACCATGAGTGACGACTGAATCCGGTGAGAATGGCAAAAGCTTATGCATTTCTTTCCAGACTTGTTCAAC
AGGCCAGCCATTACGCTCGTCATCAAAATCACTCGCATCAACCAAACCGTTATTCATTCGTGATTGCGCC
TGAGCGAGACGAAATACGCGATCGCTGTTAAAAGGACAATTACAAACAGGAATCGAATGCAACCGGCGCA
GGAACACTGCCAGCGCATCAACAATATTTTCACCTGAATCAGGATATTCTTCTAATACCTGGAATGCTGT
TTTCCCGGGGATCGCAGTGGTGAGTAACCATGCATCATCAGGAGTACGGATAAAATGCTTGATGGTCGGA
AGAGGCATAAATTCCGTCAGCCAGTTTAGTCTGACCATCTCATCTGTAACATCATTGGCAACGCTACCTT
TGCCATGTTTCAGAAACAACTCTGGCGCATCGGGCTTCCCATACAATCGATAGATTGTCGCACCTGATTG
CCCGACATTATCGCGAGCCCATTTATACCCATATAAATCAGCATCCATGTTGGAATTTAATCGCGGCCTC
GAGCAAGACGTTTCCCGTTGAATATGGCTCATAACACCCCTTGTATTACTGTTTATGTAAGCAGACAGTT
TTATTGTTCATGATGATATATTTTTATCTTGTGCAATGTAACATCAGAGATTTTGAGACACAACGTGGCT
TTCCCCCCCCCCCCATTATTGAAGCATTTATCAGGGTTATTGTCTCATGAGCGGATACATATTTGAATGT
ATTTAGAAAAATAAACAAATAGGGGTTCCGCGCACATTTCCCCGAAAAGTGCCACCTGACGTCTAAGAAA
CCATTATTATCATGACATTAACCTATAAAAATAGGCGTATCACGAGGCCCTTTCGTCTCGCGCGTTTCGG
TGATGACGGTGAAAACCTCTGACACATGCAGCTCCCGGAGACGGTCACAGCTTGTCTGTAAGCGGATGCC
GGGAGCAGACAAGCCCGTCAGGGCGCGTCAGCGGGTGTTGGCGGGTGTCGGGGCTGGCTTAACTATGCGG
CATCAGAGCAGATTGTACTGAGAGTGCACCATATGCGGTGTGAAATACCGCACAGATGCGTAAGGAGAAA
ATACCGCATCAGATTGGCTATTGGCCATTGCATACGTTGTATCCATATCATAATATGTACATTTATATTG
GCTCATGTCCAACATTACCGCCATGTTGACATTGATTATTGACTAGTTATTAATAGTAATCAATTACGGG
GTCATTAGTTCATAGCCCATATATGGAGTTCCGCGTTACATAACTTACGGTAAATGGCCCGCCTGGCTGA
CCGCCCAACGACCCCCGCCCATTGACGTCAATAATGACGTATGTTCCCATAGTAACGCCAATAGGGACTT
TCCATTGACGTCAATGGGTGGAGTATTTACGGTAAACTGCCCACTTGGCAGTACATCAAGTGTATCATAT
GCCAAGTACGCCCCCTATTGACGTCAATGACGGTAAATGGCCCGCCTGGCATTATGCCCAGTACATGACC
TTATGGGACTTTCCTACTTGGCAGTACATCTACGTATTAGTCATCGCTATTACCATGGTGATGCGGTTTT
GGCAGTACATCAATGGGCGTGGATAGCGGTTTGACTCACGGGGATTTCCAAGTCTCCACCCCATTGACGT
CAATGGGAGTTTGTTTTGGCACCAAAATCAACGGGACTTTCCAAAATGTCGTAACAACTCCGCCCCATTG
ACGCAAATGGGCGGTAGGCGTGTACGGTGGGAGGTCTATATAAGCAGAGCTCGTTTAGTGAACCGTCAGA
TCGCCTGGAGACGCCATCCACGCTGTTTTGACCTCCATAGAAGACACCGGGACCGATCCAGCCTCCGCGG
CCGGGAACGGTGCATTGGAACGCGGATTCCCCGTGCCAAGAGTGACGTAAGTACCGCCTATAGACTCTAT
AGGCACACCCCTTTGGCTCTTATGCATGCTATACTGTTTTTGGCTTGGGGCCTATACACCCCCGCTTCCT
TATGCTATAGGTGATGGTATAGCTTAGCCTATAGGTGTGGGTTATTGACCATTATTGACCACTCCAACGG
TGGAGGGCAGTGTAGTCTGAGCAGTACTCGTTGCTGCCGCGCGCGCCACCAGACATAATAGCTGACAGAC
TAACAGACTGTTCCTTTCCATGGGTCTTTTCTGCAGTCACCGTCGTCGACGGTATCGATAAGCTTGATAT
CGAATTCGCCGCCACCATGGGCCAGACTGTTACCACTCCCTTAAGTTTGACCTTAGGTCACTGGAAAGAT
GTCGAGCGGATCGCTCACAACCAGTCGGTAGATGTCAAGAAGAGACGTTGGGTTACCTTCTGCTCTGCAG
AATGGCCAACCTTTAACGTCGGATGGCCGCGAGACGGCACCTTTAACCGAGACCTCATCACCCAGGTTAA
GATCAAGGTCTTTTCACCTGGCCCGCATGGACACCCAGACCAGGTCCCCTACATCGTGACCTGGGAAGCC
TTGGCTTTTGACCCCCCTCCCTGGGTCAAGCCCTTTGTACACCCTAAGCCTCCGCCTCCTCTTCCTCCAT
CCGCCCCGTCTCTCCCCCTTGAACCTCCTCGTTCGACCCCGCCTCGATCCTCCCTTTATCCAGCCCTCAC
TCCTTCTCTAGGCGCCAAACCTAAACCTCAAGTTCTTTCTGACAGTGGGGGGCCGCTCATCGACCTACTT
ACAGAAGACCCCCCGCCTTATAGGGACCCAAGACCACCCCCTTCCGACAGGGACGGAAATGGTGGAGAAG
CGACCCCTGCGGGAGAGGCACCGGACCCCTCCCCAATGGCATCTCGCCTACGTGGGAGACGGGAGCCCCC
TGTGGCCGACTCCACTACCTCGCAGGCATTCCCCCTCCGCGCAGGAGGAAACGGACAGCTTCAATACTGG
CCGTTCTCCTCTTCTGACCTTTACAACTGGAAAAATAATAACCCTTCTTTTTCTGAAGATCCAGGTAAAC
TGACAGCTCTGATCGAGTCTGTCCTCATCACCCATCAGCCCACCTGGGACGACTGTCAGCAGCTGTTGGG
GACTCTGCTGACCGGAGAAGAAAAACAACGGGTGCTCTTAGAGGCTAGAAAGGCGGTGCGGGGCGATGAT
GGGCGCCCCACTCAACTGCCCAATGAAGTCGATGCCGCTTTTCCCCTCGAGCGCCCAGACTGGGATTACA
CCACCCAGGCAGGTAGGAACCACCTAGTCCACTATCGCCAGTTGCTCCTAGCGGGTCTCCAAAACGCGGG
CAGAAGCCCCACCAATTTGGCCAAGGTAAAAGGAATAACACAAGGGCCCAATGAGTCTCCCTCGGCCTTC
CTAGAGAGACTTAAGGAAGCCTATCGCAGGTACACTCCTTATGACCCTGAGGACCCAGGGCAAGAAACTA
ATGTGTCTATGTCTTTCATTTGGCAGTCTGCCCCAGACATTGGGAGAAAGTTAGAGAGGTTAGAAGATTT
AAAAAACAAGACGCTTGGAGATTTGGTTAGAGAGGCAGAAAAGATCTTTAATAAACGAGAAACCCCGGAA
GAAAGAGAGGAACGTATCAGGAGAGAAACAGAGGAAAAAGAAGAACGCCGTAGGACAGAGGATGAGCAGA
AAGAGAAAGAAAGAGATCGTAGGAGACATAGAGAGATGAGCAAGCTATTGGCCACTGTCGTTAGTGGACA
GAAACAGGATAGACAGGGAGGAGAACGAAGGAGGTCCCAACTCGATCGCGACCAGTGTGCCTACTGCAAA
GAAAAGGGGCACTGGGCTAAAGATTGTCCCAAGAAACCACGAGGACCTCGGGGACCAAGACCCCAGACCT
CCCTCCTGACCCTAGATGACTAGGGAGGTCAGGGTCAGGAGCCCCCCCCTGAACCCAGGATAACCCTCAA
AGTCGGGGGGCAACCCGTCACCTTCCTGGTAGATACTGGGGCCCAACACTCCGTGCTGACCCAAAATCCT
GGACCCCTAAGTGATAAGTCTGCCTGGGTCCAAGGGGCTACTGGAGGAAAGCGGTATCGCTGGACCACGG
ATCGCAAAGTACATCTAGCTACCGGTAAGGTCACCCACTCTTTCCTCCATGTACCAGACTGTCCCTATCC
TCTGTTAGGAAGAGATTTGCTGACTAAACTAAAAGCCCAAATCCACTTTGAGGGATCAGGAGCTCAGGTT
ATGGGACCAATGGGGCAGCCCCTGCAAGTGTTGACCCTAAATATAGAAGATGAGTATCGGCTACATGAGA
CCTCAAAAGAGCCAGATGTTTCTCTAGGGTCCACATGGCTGTCTGATTTTCCTCAGGCCTGGGCGGAAAC
CGGGGGCATGGGACTGGCAGTTCGCCAAGCTCCTCTGATCATACCTCTGAAAGCAACCTCTACCCCCGTG
TCCATAAAACAATACCCCATGTCACAAGAAGCCAGACTGGGGATCAAGCCCCACATACAGAGACTGTTGG
ACCAGGGAATACTGGTACCCTGCCAGTCCCCCTGGAACACGCCCCTGCTACCCGTTAAGAAACCAGGGAC
TAATGATTATAGGCCTGTCCAGGATCTGAGAGAAGTCAACAAGCGGGTGGAAGACATCCACCCCACCGTG
CCCAACCCTTACAACCTCTTGAGCGGGCTCCCACCGTCCCACCAGTGGTACACTGTGCTTGATTTAAAGG
ATGCCTTTTTCTGCCTGAGACTCCACCCCACCAGTCAGCCTCTCTTCGCCTTTGAGTGGAGAGATCCAGA
GATGGGAATCTCAGGACAATTGACCTGGACCAGACTCCCACAGGGTTTCAAAAACAGTCCCACCCTGTTT
GATGAGGCACTGCACAGAGACCTAGCAGACTTCCGGATCCAGCACCCAGACTTGATCCTGCTACAGTACG
TGGATGACTTACTGCTGGCCGCCACTTCTGAGCTAGACTGCCAACAAGGTACTCGGGCCCTGTTACAAAC
CCTAGGGAACCTCGGGTATCGGGCCTCGGCCAAGAAAGCCCAAATTTGCCAGAAACAGGTCAAGTATCTG
GGGTATCTTCTAAAAGAGGGTCAGAGATGGCTGACTGAGGCCAGAAAAGAGACTGTGATGGGGCAGCCTA
CTCCGAAGACCCCTCGACAACTAAGGGAGTTCCTAGGGACGGCAGGCTTCTGTCGCCTCTGGATCCCTGG
GTTTGCAGAAATGGCAGCCCCCTTGTACCCTCTCACCAAAACGGGGACTCTGTTTAATTGGGGCCCAGAC
CAACAAAAGGCCTATCAAGAAATCAAGCAAGCTCTTCTAACTGCCCCAGCCCTGGGGTTGCCAGATTTGA
CTAAGCCCTTTGAACTCTTTGTCGACGAGAAGCAGGGCTACGCCAAAGGTGTCCTAACGCAAAAACTGGG
ACCTTGGCGTCGGCCGGTGGCCTACCTGTCCAAAAAGCTAGACCCAGTAGCAGCTGGGTGGCCCCCTTGC
CTACGGATGGTAGCAGCCATTGCCGTACTGACAAAGGATGCAGGCAAGCTAACCATGGGACAGCCACTAG
TCATTCTGGCCCCCCATGCAGTAGAGGCACTAGTCAAACAACCCCCCGACCGCTGGCTTTCCAACGCCCG
GATGACTCACTATCAGGCCTTGCTTTTGGACACGGACCGGGTCCAGTTCGGACCGGTGGTAGCCCTGAAC
CCGGCTACGCTGCTCCCACTGCCTGAGGAAGGGCTGCAACACAACTGCCTTGATATCCTGGCCGAAGCCC
ACGGAACCCGACCCGACCTAACGGACCAGCCGCTCCCAGACGCCGACCACACCTGGTACACGGATGGAAG
CAGTCTCTTACAAGAGGGACAGCGTAAGGCGGGAGCTGCGGTGACCACCGAGACCGAGGTAATCTGGGCT
AAAGCCCTGCCAGCCGGGACATCCGCTCAGCGGGCTGAACTGATAGCACTCACCCAGGCCCTAAAGATGG
CAGAAGGTAAGAAGCTAAATGTTTATACTGATAGCCGTTATGCTTTTGCTACTGCCCATATCCATGGAGA
AATATACAGAAGGCGTGGGTTGCTCACATCAGAAGGCAAAGAGATCAAAAATAAAGACGAGATCTTGGCC
CTACTAAAAGCCCTCTTTCTGCCCAAAAGACTTAGCATAATCCATTGTCCAGGACATCAAAAGGGACACA
GCGCCGAGGCTAGAGGCAACCGGATGGCTGACCAAGCGGCCCGAAAGGCAGCCATCACAGAGACTCCAGA
CACCTCTACCCTCCTCATAGAAAATTCATCACCCTACACCTCAGAACATTTTCATTACACAGTGACTGAT
ATAAAGGACCTAACCAAGTTGGGGGCCATTTATGATAAAACAAAGAAGTATTGGGTCTACCAAGGAAAAC
CTGTGATGCCTGACCAGTTTACTTTTGAATTATTAGACTTTCTTCATCAGCTGACTCACCTCAGCTTCTC
AAAAATGAAGGCTCTCCTAGAGAGAAGCCACAGTCCCTACTACATGCTGAACCGGGATCGAACACTCAAA
AATATCACTGAGACCTGCAAAGCTTGTGCACAAGTCAACGCCAGCAAGTCTGCCGTTAAACAGGGAACTA
GGGTCCGCGGGCATCGGCCCGGCACTCATTGGGAGATCGATTTCACCGAGATAAAGCCCGGATTGTATGG
CTATAAATATCTTCTAGTTTTTATAGATACCTTTTCTGGCTGGATAGAAGCCTTCCCAACCAAGAAAGAA
ACCGCCAAGGTCGTAACCAAGAAGCTACTAGAGGAGATCTTCCCCAGGTTCGGCATGCCTCAGGTATTGG
GAACTGACAATGGGCCTGCCTTCGTCTCCAAGGTGAGTCAGACAGTGGCCGATCTGTTGGGGATTGATTG
GAAATTACATTGTGCATACAGACCCCAAAGCTCAGGCCAGGTAGAAAGAATGAATAGAACCATCAAGGAG
ACTTTAACTAAATTAACGCTTGCAACTGGCTCTAGAGACTGGGTGCTCCTACTCCCCTTAGCCCTGTACC
GAGCCCGCAACACGCCGGGCCCCCATGGCCTCACCCCATATGAGATCTTATATGGGGCACCCCCGCCCCT
TGTAAACTTCCCTGACCCTGACATGACAAGAGTTACTAACAGCCCCTCTCTCCAAGCTCACTTACAGGCT
CTCTACTTAGTCCAGCACGAAGTCTGGAGACCTCTGGCGGCAGCCTACCAAGAACAACTGGACCGACCGG
TGGTACCTCACCCTTACCGAGTCGGCGACACAGTGTGGGTCCGCCGACACCAGACTAAGAACCTAGAACC
TCGCTGGAAAGGACCTTACCCAGTCCTGCTGACCACCCCCACCGCCCTCAAAGTAGACGGCATCGCAGCT
TGGATACACGCCGCCCACGTGAAGGCTGCCGACCCCGGGGGTGGACCATCCTCTAGACTGACATGGCGCG
TTCAACGCTCTCAAAACCCCTTAAAAATAAGGTTAACCCGCGAGGCCCCCTAATCCCCTTAATTCTTCTG
ATGCTCAGAGGGGTCAGTGTGGGCCCGGTACCGTATACTCTAGAGCGGCCGCGGATCCAGATCTTTTTCC
CTCTGCCAAAAATTATGGGGACATCATGAAGCCCCTTGAGCATCTGACTTCTGGCTAATAAAGGAAATTT
ATTTTCATTGCAATAGTGTGTTGGAATTTTTTGTGTCTCTCACTCGGAAGGACATATGGGAGGGCAAATC
ATTTAAAACATCAGAATGAGTATTTGGTTTAGAGTTTGGCAACATATGCCCATTCTTCCGCTTCCTCGCT
CACTGACTCGCTGCGCTCGGTCGTTCGGCTGCGGCGAGCGGTATCAGCT
