>Addgene plasmid #8449 | pUMVC | addgene partial sequence | sequence record 125040 | CMV-F 5'-CGCAAATGGGCGGTAGGCGTG-3'
AGCAGAGCTCGTTTAGTGAACCGTCAGATCGCCTGGAGACGCCATCCACGCTGTTTTGACCTCCATAGAA
GACACCGGGACCGATCCAGCCTCCGCGGCCGGGAACGGTGCATTGGAACGCGGATTCCCCGTGCCAAGAG
TGACGTAAGTACCGCCTATAGACTCTATAGGCACACCCCTTTGGCTCTTATGCATGCTATACTGTTTTTG
GCTTGGGGCCTATACACCCCCGCTTCCTTATGCTATAGGTGATGGTATAGCTTAGCCTATAGGTGTGGGT
TATTGACCATTATTGACCACTCCAACGGTGGAGGGCAGTGTAGTCTGAGCAGTACTCGTTGCTGCCGCGC
GCGCCACCAGACATAATAGCTGACAGACTAACAGACTGTTCCTTTCCATGGGTCTTTTCTGCAGTCACCG
TCGTCGACGGTATCGATAAGCTTGATATCGAATTCGCCGCCACCATGGGCCAGACTGTTACCACTCCCTT
AAGTTTGACCTTAGGTCACTGGAAAGATGTCGAGCGGATCGCTCACAACCAGTCGGTAGATGTCAAGAAG
AGACGTTGGGTTACCTTCTGCTCTGCAGAATGGCCAACCTTTAACGTCGGATGGCCGCGAGACGGCACCT
TTAACCGAGACCTCATCACCCAGGTTAAGATCAAGGTCTTTTCACCTGGCCCGCATGGACACCCAGACCA
GGTCCCCTACATCGTGACCTGGGAAGCCTTGGCTTTTGACCCCCCTCCCTGGGTCAAGCCCTTTGTACAC
CCTAAGCCTCCGCCTCCTCTTCCTCCATCCGCCCCGTCTCTCCCCCTTGAACCTCCTCGTTCGACCCCGC
CTCGATCCTCCCTTTATCCAGCCCTCACTCCTTCTCTAGGCGCCAAACCTAAACCTCAAGTTCTTTCTGA
CAGTGGGGGGCCGCTCATCGACCTACTTACAGAAGACCCCCCGCCTTATAGGGACCCAAGACCACCCCCT
TCCGACAGGGACGGAAATGGTGGAGAAGCGACCCCTGCGGGAGAGGCACCGGACCCCTCCCCAATGGCAT
CTCGCCTAC
