>Addgene plasmid #8449 | pUMVC | addgene partial sequence | sequence record 125041 | pLXSN5 5'-CCCTTGAACCTCCTCGTTCGACC-3'
CCTCACTCCTTCTCTAGGCGCCAAACCTAAACCTCAAGTTCTTTCTGACAGTGGGGGGCCGCTCATCGAC
CTACTTACAGAAGACCCCCCGCCTTATAGGGACCCAAGACCACCCCCTTCCGACAGGGACGGAAATGGTG
GAGAAGCGACCCCTGCGGGAGAGGCACCGGACCCCTCCCCAATGGCATCTCGCCTACGTGGGAGACGGGA
GCCCCCTGTGGCCGACTCCACTACCTCGCAGGCATTCCCCCTCCGCGCAGGAGGAAACGGACAGCTTCAA
TACTGGCCGTTCTCCTCTTCTGACCTTTACAACTGGAAAAATAATAACCCTTCTTTTTCTGAAGATCCAG
GTAAACTGACAGCTCTGATCGAGTCTGTCCTCATCACCCATCAGCCCACCTGGGACGACTGTCAGCAGCT
GTTGGGGACTCTGCTGACCGGAGAAGAAAAACAACGGGTGCTCTTAGAGGCTAGAAAGGCGGTGCGGGGC
GATGATGGGCGCCCCACTCAACTGCCCAATGAAGTCGATGCCGCTTTTCCCCTCGAGCGCCCAGACTGGG
ATTACACCACCCAGGCAGGTAGGAACCACCTAGTCCACTATCGCCAGTTGCTCCTAGCGGGTCTCCAAAA
CGCGGGCAGAAGCCCCACCAATTTGGCCAAGGTAAAAGGAATAACACAAGGGCCCAATGAGTCTCCCTCG
GCCTTCCTAGAGAGACTTAAGGAAGCCTATCGCAGGTACACTCCTTATGACCCTGAGGACCCAGGGCAAG
AAACTAATGTGTCTATGTCTTTCATTTGGCAGTCTGCCCCAGACATTGGGAGAAAGTTAGAGAGGTTAGA
AGATTTAAAAAACAAGACGCTTGGAGATTTGGTTAGAGAGGCAGAAAAGATCTTTAATAAACGAGAAACC
CCGGAAGAAAGAGAGGAACGTATCAGGAGAGAAACAGAGGAAAAAGAAGAACGCCGTAGGACAGAGGATG
AGCAGAAAGAGAAAGAAAGAGATCGTAGGAGACATAGAGAGATGAGCAAGCTATTGGCCACTG
