>Addgene plasmid #8449 | pUMVC | addgene partial sequence | sequence record 140600 | Bglob-pA-R 5'-ttttggcagagggaaaaaga-3'
GGTACCGGGCCCACACTGACCCCTCTGAGCATCAGAAGAATTAAGGGGATTAGGGGGCCTCGCGGGTTAA
CCTTATTTTTAAGGGGTTTTGAGAGCGTTGAACGCGCCATGTCAGTCTAGAGGATGGTCCACCCCCGGGG
TCGGCAGCCTTCACGTGGGCGGCGTGTATCCAAGCTGCGATGCCGTCTACTTTGAGGGCGGTGGGGGTGG
TCAGCAGGACTGGGTAAGGTCCTTTCCAGCGAGGTTCTAGGTTCTTAGTCTGGTGTCGGCGGACCCACAC
TGTGTCGCCGACTCGGTAAGGGTGAGGTACCACCGGTCGGTCCAGTTGTTCTTGGTAGGCTGCCGCCAGA
GGTCTCCAGACTTCGTGCTGGACTAAGTAGAGAGCCTGTAAGTGAGCTTGGAGAGAGGGGCTGTTAGTAA
CTCTTGTCATGTCAGGGTCAGGGAAGTTTACAAGGGGCGGGGGTGCCCCATATAAGATCTCATATGGGGT
GAGGCCATGGGGGCCCGGCGTGTTGCGGGCTCGGTACAGGGCTAAGGGGAGTAGGAGCACCCAGTCTCTA
GAGCCAGTTGCAAGCGTTAATTTAGTTAAAGTCTCCTTGATGGTTCTATTCATTCTTTCTACCTGGCCTG
AGCTTTGGGGTCTGTATGCACAATGTAATTTCCAATCAATCCCCAACAGATCGGCCACTGTCTGACTCAC
CTTGGAGACGAAGGCAGGCCCATTGTCAGTTCCCAATACCTGAGGCATGCCGAACCTGGGGAAGATCTCC
TCTAGTAGCTTCTTGGTTACGACCTTGGCGGTTTCTTTCTTGGTTGGGAAGGCTTCTATCCAGCCAGAAA
AGGTATCTATAAAAACTAGAAGATATTTATAGCCATACAATCCGGGCTTTATCTCGGTGAAATCGATCTC
CCAATGAGTGCCGGGCCGATGCCCGCGGACCCTAGTTCCCTGTTTAACGGCAGACTTGCTGGCGTTGACT
TGTGCAC
